>Addgene plasmid #159784 | pGL3-U6-sgRNA_EMX1-mcherry | addgene full sequence | sequence record 314784 | Addgene NGS Result
GAGGGCCTATTTCCCATGATTCCTTCATATTTGCATATACGATACAAGGCTGTTAGAGAGATAATTGGAA
TTAATTTGACTGTAAACACAAAGATATTAGTACAAAATACGTGACGTAGAAAGTAATAATTTCTTGGGTA
GTTTGCAGTTTTAAAATTATGTTTTAAAATGGACTATCATATGCTTACCGTAACTTGAAAGTATTTCGAT
TTCTTGGCTTTATATATCTTGTGGAAAGGACGAAACACCGGACATCGATGTCCTCCCCATGTTTTAGAGC
TAGAAATAGCAAGTTAAAATAAGGCTAGTCCGTTATCAACTTGAAAAAGTGGCACCGAGTCGGTGCTTTT
TTTAAAGAATTCTCGACCTCGAGACAAATGGCAGTATTCATCCACAATTTTAAAAGAAAAGGGGGGATTG
GGGGGTACAGTGCAGGGGAAAGAATAGTAGACATAATAGCAACAGACATACAAACTAAAGAATTACAAAA
ACAAATTACAAAAATTCAAAATTTTCGGGTTTATTACAGGGACAGCAGAGATCCACTTTGGCCGCGGCTC
GAGGGGGTTGGGGTTGCGCCTTTTCCAAGGCAGCCCTGGGTTTGCGCAGGGACGCGGCTGCTCTGGGCGT
GGTTCCGGGAAACGCAGCGGCGCCGACCCTGGGACTCGCACATTCTTCACGTCCGTTCGCAGCGTCACCC
GGATCTTCGCCGCTACCCTTGTGGGCCCCCCGGCGACGCTTCCTGCTCCGCCCCTAAGTCGGGAAGGTTC
CTTGCGGTTCGCGGCGTGCCGGACGTGACAAACGGAAGCCGCACGTCTCACTAGTACCCTCGCAGACGGA
CAGCGCCAGGGAGCAATGGCAGCGCGCCGACCGCGATGGGCTGTGGCCAATAGCGGCTGCTCAGCAGGGC
GCGCCGAGAGCAGCGGCCGGGAAGGGGCGGTGCGGGAGGCGGGGTGTGGGGCGGTAGTGTGGGCCCTGTT
CCTGCCCGCGCGGTGTTCCGCATTCTGCAAGCCTCCGGAGCGCACGTCGGCAGTCGGCTCCCTCGTTGAC
CGAATCACCGACCTCTCTCCCCAGGGGGATCCGCCACCATGGTGAGCAAGGGCGAGGAGGATAACATGGC
CATCATCAAGGAGTTCATGCGCTTCAAGGTGCACATGGAGGGCTCCGTGAACGGCCACGAGTTCGAGATC
GAGGGCGAGGGCGAGGGCCGCCCCTACGAGGGCACCCAGACCGCCAAGCTGAAGGTGACCAAGGGTGGCC
CCCTGCCCTTCGCCTGGGACATCCTGTCCCCTCAGTTCATGTACGGCTCCAAGGCCTACGTGAAGCACCC
CGCCGACATCCCCGACTACTTGAAGCTGTCCTTCCCCGAGGGCTTCAAGTGGGAGCGCGTGATGAACTTC
GAGGACGGCGGCGTGGTGACCGTGACCCAGGACTCCTCCCTGCAGGACGGCGAGTTCATCTACAAGGTGA
AGCTGCGCGGCACCAACTTCCCCTCCGACGGCCCCGTAATGCAGAAGAAGACCATGGGCTGGGAGGCCTC
CTCCGAGCGGATGTACCCCGAGGACGGCGCCCTGAAGGGCGAGATCAAGCAGAGGCTGAAGCTGAAGGAC
GGCGGCCACTACGACGCTGAGGTCAAGACCACCTACAAGGCCAAGAAGCCCGTGCAGCTGCCCGGCGCCT
ACAACGTCAACATCAAGTTGGACATCACCTCCCACAACGAGGACTACACCATCGTGGAACAGTACGAACG
CGCCGAGGGCCGCCACTCCACCGGCGGCATGGACGAGCTGTACAAGTAAAGCGGCCGCGACTCTAGATCA
TAATCAGCCATACCACATTTGTAGAGGTTTTACTTGCTTTAAAAAACCTCCCACACCTCCCCCTGAACCT
GAAACATAAAATGAATGCAATTGTTGTTGTTAACTTGTTTATTGCAGCTTATAATGGTTACAAATAAAGC
AATAGCATCACAAATTTCACAAATAAAGCATTTTTTTCACTGCATTCTAGTTGTGGTTTGTCCAAACTCA
TCAATGTATCTTAGTCGACCGATGCCCTTGAGAGCCTTCAACCCAGTCAGCTCCTTCCGGTGGGCGCGGG
GCATGACTATCGTCGCCGCACTTATGACTGTCTTCTTTATCATGCAACTCGTAGGACAGGTGCCGGCAGC
GCTCTTCCGCTTCCTCGCTCACTGACTCGCTGCGCTCGGTCGTTCGGCTGCGGCGAGCGGTATCAGCTCA
CTCAAAGGCGGTAATACGGTTATCCACAGAATCAGGGGATAACGCAGGAAAGAACATGTGAGCAAAAGGC
CAGCAAAAGGCCAGGAACCGTAAAAAGGCCGCGTTGCTGGCGTTTTTCCATAGGCTCCGCCCCCCTGACG
AGCATCACAAAAATCGACGCTCAAGTCAGAGGTGGCGAAACCCGACAGGACTATAAAGATACCAGGCGTT
TCCCCCTGGAAGCTCCCTCGTGCGCTCTCCTGTTCCGACCCTGCCGCTTACCGGATACCTGTCCGCCTTT
CTCCCTTCGGGAAGCGTGGCGCTTTCTCATAGCTCACGCTGTAGGTATCTCAGTTCGGTGTAGGTCGTTC
GCTCCAAGCTGGGCTGTGTGCACGAACCCCCCGTTCAGCCCGACCGCTGCGCCTTATCCGGTAACTATCG
TCTTGAGTCCAACCCGGTAAGACACGACTTATCGCCACTGGCAGCAGCCACTGGTAACAGGATTAGCAGA
GCGAGGTATGTAGGCGGTGCTACAGAGTTCTTGAAGTGGTGGCCTAACTACGGCTACACTAGAAGAACAG
TATTTGGTATCTGCGCTCTGCTGAAGCCAGTTACCTTCGGAAAAAGAGTTGGTAGCTCTTGATCCGGCAA
ACAAACCACCGCTGGTAGCGGTGGTTTTTTTGTTTGCAAGCAGCAGATTACGCGCAGAAAAAAAGGATCT
CAAGAAGATCCTTTGATCTTTTCTACGGGGTCTGACGCTCAGTGGAACGAAAACTCACGTTAAGGGATTT
TGGTCATGAGATTATCAAAAAGGATCTTCACCTAGATCCTTTTAAATTAAAAATGAAGTTTTAAATCAAT
CTAAAGTATATATGAGTAAACTTGGTCTGACAGTTACCAATGCTTAATCAGTGAGGCACCTATCTCAGCG
ATCTGTCTATTTCGTTCATCCATAGTTGCCTGACTCCCCGTCGTGTAGATAACTACGATACGGGAGGGCT
TACCATCTGGCCCCAGTGCTGCAATGATACCGCGGGACCCACGCTCACCGGCTCCAGATTTATCAGCAAT
AAACCAGCCAGCCGGAAGGGCCGAGCGCAGAAGTGGTCCTGCAACTTTATCCGCCTCCATCCAGTCTATT
AATTGTTGCCGGGAAGCTAGAGTAAGTAGTTCGCCAGTTAATAGTTTGCGCAACGTTGTTGCCATTGCTA
CAGGCATCGTGGTGTCACGCTCGTCGTTTGGTATGGCTTCATTCAGCTCCGGTTCCCAACGATCAAGGCG
AGTTACATGATCCCCCATGTTGTGCAAAAAAGCGGTTAGCTCCTTCGGTCCTCCGATCGTTGTCAGAAGT
AAGTTGGCCGCAGTGTTATCACTCATGGTTATGGCAGCACTGCATAATTCTCTTACTGTCATGCCATCCG
TAAGATGCTTTTCTGTGACTGGTGAGTACTCAACCAAGTCATTCTGAGAATAGTGTATGCGGCGACCGAG
TTGCTCTTGCCCGGCGTCAATACGGGATAATACCGCGCCACATAGCAGAACTTTAAAAGTGCTCATCATT
GGAAAACGTTCTTCGGGGCGAAAACTCTCAAGGATCTTACCGCTGTTGAGATCCAGTTCGATGTAACCCA
CTCGTGCACCCAACTGATCTTCAGCATCTTTTACTTTCACCAGCGTTTCTGGGTGAGCAAAAACAGGAAG
GCAAAATGCCGCAAAAAAGGGAATAAGGGCGACACGGAAATGTTGAATACTCATACTCTTCCTTTTTCAA
TATTATTGAAGCATTTATCAGGGTTATTGTCTCATGAGCGGATACATATTTGAATGTATTTAGAAAAATA
AACAAATAGGGGTTCCGCGCACATTTCCCCGAAAAGTGCCACCTG
[124 nt withheld, positions 4106-4229]
C
[91 nt withheld, positions 4231-4321]
A
[49 nt withheld, positions 4323-4371]
CCTTTGACGTTGGAGTCCACGTTCTTT
[37 nt withheld, positions 4399-4435]
ACCCTATCTCGGTCTATTCTTTTGATTTATAAGGGATTTTGCCGATTTCGGCCTATTGGTTAAAAAATGA
GCTGATTTAACAAAAATTTAACGCGAATTTTAACAAAATATTAACGCTTACAATTTGCCATTCGCCATTC
AGGCTGCGCAACTGTTGGGAAGGGCGATCGGTGCGGGCCTCTTCGCTATTACGCCAGCCCAAGCTACCAT
GATAAGTAAGTAATATTAAGGTACGGGAGGTACTTGGAGCGGCCGCAATAAAATATCTTTATTTTCATTA
CATCTGTGTGTTGGTTTTTTGTGTGAATCGATAGTACTAACATACGCTCTCCATCAAAACAAAACGAAAC
AAAACAAACTAGCAAAATAGGCTGTCCCCAGTGCAAGTGCAGGTGCCAGAACATTTCTCTATCGATAGGT
ACCGATTAGTGAACGGATCTCGACGGTATCGATCACGAGACTAGCCTCGAGCGGCCGCCCCCTTCACC
Features (pLannotate 1.2.2; 16 found; start..end, strand, type, name):
      1..241     +  promoter       U6 promoter: RNA polymerase III promoter for human U6 snRNA
    271..346     +  misc_RNA       gRNA scaffold: guide RNA scaffold for the Streptococcus pyogenes CRISPR/Cas9 system
    398..515     +  misc_feature   cPPT/CTS: central polypurine tract and central termination sequence of HIV-1
    564..1074    +  promoter       hPGK promoter: human phosphoglycerate kinase 1 promoter
   1089..1796    +  CDS            mCherry: mCherry is a basic (constitutively fluorescent) red fluorescent protein published in 2004, derived from Discosoma sp.. It is reported to be a very rapidly-maturing monomer with low acid sensitivity.
   1816..1899    +  CDS            large T antigen (fragment): large T antigen from SV40 (simian virus 40)
   1922..2043    +  polyA_signal   SV40 poly(A) signal: SV40 polyadenylation signal
   2044..2175    +  CDS            TcR (fragment): tetracycline efflux protein; tet; confers resistance to tetracycline
   2355..2943    -  rep_origin     ori: high-copy-number ColE1/pMB1/pBR322/pUC origin of replication
   3114..3974    -  CDS            AmpR: β-lactamase; bla; confers resistance to ampicillin, carbenicillin, and related antibiotics
   3975..4079    -  promoter       AmpR promoter: bla
   4106..4534    +  rep_origin     f1 ori (sequence partly withheld): f1 bacteriophage origin of replication; arrow indicates direction of (+) strand synthesis
   4566..4633    -  CDS            lacZα (fragment): LacZα fragment of β-galactosidase; lacZ fragment
   4692..4740    +  polyA_signal   poly(A) signal: synthetic polyadenylation signal
   4754..4845    +  misc_feature   pause site: RNA polymerase II transcriptional pause signal from the human α2 globin gene
   4858..4874    +  CDS            Rev (fragment): human immunodeficiency virus 1 (HIV-1) Rev protein; rev; enhances nuclear export of unspliced and incompletely spliced viral mRNAs
