[The description below was written by a language model from this plasmid's Addgene catalogue record and pLannotate feature annotations shown in this document.]
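Description:
pGL3-U6-sgRNA_EMX1-mcherry is a 4.9 kb mammalian expression plasmid that delivers a Streptococcus pyogenes Cas9 single guide RNA against the human EMX1 gene together with a red fluorescent marker. It derives from the pGL3-U6-sgRNA-EGFP backbone, although the sequenced plasmid carries mCherry where the parent name implies EGFP. In bacteria it is maintained at high copy through a ColE1/pUC-type origin and selected with ampicillin via the β-lactamase gene and its native promoter. An f1 phage origin is also present.

The guide cassette consists of the human U6 RNA polymerase III promoter followed by a short unannotated gap, which is where the EMX1-targeting spacer would be expected to sit, and then the S. pyogenes gRNA scaffold. The record does not state the restriction sites used to clone the spacer. Downstream, a human PGK promoter drives mCherry, terminated by an SV40 polyadenylation signal, so transfected cells can be identified or sorted by red fluorescence. A synthetic poly(A) signal and an α2-globin transcriptional pause site lie upstream of the U6 promoter, a pGL3-style arrangement that limits read-through transcription from the backbone. The cPPT/CTS element and the small fragments annotated as Rev, large T antigen, TcR and lacZα appear to be carry-over from source vectors. No LTRs or packaging signal are annotated, so the plasmid is suited to transfection rather than lentiviral packaging.

According to the deposit record, this sgRNA is meant to be used alongside a pegRNA targeting EMX1 in prime editing experiments. That pairing is consistent with the role of a second, nicking guide, although the record does not describe the strategy explicitly. Cas9 or a prime editor must be supplied from a separate construct.
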