Addgene plasmid #159784: pGL3-U6-sgRNA_EMX1-mcherry
Purpose: S. pyogenes sgRNA collocated with pegRNA targeting human EMX1 gene
Depositing lab: Xiaolong Wang. Depositing organization: Northwest Agriculture and Forestry University. Publication: Efficient generation of mouse models with the prime editing system. Liu Y, Li X, He S, Huang S, Li C, Chen Y, Liu Z, Huang X, Wang X. Cell Discov. 2020 Apr 28;6:27. doi: 10.1038/s41421-020-0165-z. eCollection 2020. PubMed 32351707.
Backbone
  Vector backbone: pGL3-U6-sgRNA-EGFP
  Vector type: Mammalian Expression
Growth in bacteria
  Bacterial resistance: Ampicillin, 100 μg/mL
  Growth temperature: 37°C
  Growth strain: DH5alpha
  Copy number: High Copy
Gene/Insert
  Gene/Insert name: spacer of sgRNA targeting EMX1gene
  Species: H. sapiens (human)
  Entrez Gene: EMX1
  Cloning method: Restriction Enzyme; 5′ cloning site Unknown (unknown if destroyed); 3′ cloning site Unknown (unknown if destroyed)
Terms and licenses: Academic/Nonprofit Terms; Industry Terms: Not Available to Industry
How to cite: pGL3-U6-sgRNA_EMX1-mcherry was a gift from Xiaolong Wang (Addgene plasmid # 159784 ; http://n2t.net/addgene:159784 ; RRID:Addgene_159784)
